>Addgene plasmid #47277 | TAL3558 | depositor partial sequence | sequence record 67364 | Insert sequence
ATGGACTACAAAGACCATGACGGTGATTATAAAGATCATGACATCGATTACAAGGATGACGATGACAAGA
TGGCCCCCAAGAAGAAGAGGAAGGTGGGCATTCACCGCGGGGTACCTATGGTGGACTTGAGGACACTCGG
TTATTCGCAACAGCAACAGGAGAAAATCAAGCCTAAGGTCAGGAGCACCGTCGCGCAACACCACGAGGCG
CTTGTGGGGCATGGCTTCACTCATGCGCATATTGTCGCGCTTTCACAGCACCCTGCGGCGCTTGGGACGG
TGGCTGTCAAATACCAAGATATGATTGCGGCCCTGCCCGAAGCCACGCACGAGGCAATTGTAGGGGTCGG
TAAACAGTGGTCGGGAGCGCGAGCACTTGAGGCGCTGCTGACTGTGGCGGGTGAGCTTAGGGGGCCTCCG
CTCCAGCTCGACACCGGGCAGCTGCTGAAGATCGCGAAGAGAGGGGGAGTAACAGCGGTAGAGGCAGTGC
ACGCCTGGCGCAATGCGCTCACCGGGGCCCCCTTGAACCTGACCCCAGACCAGGTAGTCGCAATCGCGAA
CAATAATGGGGGAAAGCAAGCCCTGGAAACCGTGCAAAGGTTGTTGCCGGTCCTTTGTCAAGACCACGGC
CTTACACCGGAGCAAGTCGTGGCCATTGCAAATAATAACGGTGGCAAACAGGCTCTTGAGACGGTTCAGA
GACTTCTCCCAGTTCTCTGTCAAGCCCACGGGCTGACTCCCGATCAAGTTGTAGCGATTGCGTCGAACAT
TGGAGGGAAACAAGCATTGGAGACTGTCCAACGGCTCCTTCCCGTGTTGTGTCAAGCCCACGGTTTGACG
CCTGCACAAGTGGTCGCCATCGCCAGCCATGATGGCGGTAAGCAGGCGCTGGAAACAGTACAGCGCCTGC
TGCCTGTACTGTGCCAGGATCATGGACTGACCCCAGACCAGGTAGTCGCAATCGCGAACAATAATGGGGG
AAAGCAAGCCCTGGAAACCGTGCAAAGGTTGTTGCCGGTCCTTTGTCAAGACCACGGCCTTACACCGGAG
CAAGTCGTGGCCATTGCATCCCACGACGGTGGCAAACAGGCTCTTGAGACGGTTCAGAGACTTCTCCCAG
TTCTCTGTCAAGCCCACGGGCTGACTCCCGATCAAGTTGTAGCGATTGCGTCCAACGGTGGAGGGAAACA
AGCATTGGAGACTGTCCAACGGCTCCTTCCCGTGTTGTGTCAAGCCCACGGTTTGACGCCTGCACAAGTG
GTCGCCATCGCCAGCCATGATGGCGGTAAGCAGGCGCTGGAAACAGTACAGCGCCTGCTGCCTGTACTGT
GCCAGGATCATGGACTGACCCCAGACCAGGTAGTCGCAATCGCGTCAAACGGAGGGGGAAAGCAAGCCCT
GGAAACCGTGCAAAGGTTGTTGCCGGTCCTTTGTCAAGACCACGGCCTTACACCGGAGCAAGTCGTGGCC
ATTGCAAATAATAACGGTGGCAAACAGGCTCTTGAGACGGTTCAGAGACTTCTCCCAGTTCTCTGTCAAG
CCCACGGGCTGACTCCCGATCAAGTTGTAGCGATTGCGAATAACAATGGAGGGAAACAAGCATTGGAGAC
TGTCCAACGGCTCCTTCCCGTGTTGTGTCAAGCCCACGGTTTGACGCCTGCACAAGTGGTCGCCATCGCC
TCGAATGGCGGCGGTAAGCAGGCGCTGGAAACAGTACAGCGCCTGCTGCCTGTACTGTGCCAGGATCATG
GACTGACCCCAGACCAGGTAGTCGCAATCGCGTCGAACATTGGGGGAAAGCAAGCCCTGGAAACCGTGCA
AAGGTTGTTGCCGGTCCTTTGTCAAGACCACGGCCTTACACCGGAGCAAGTCGTGGCCATTGCAAGCAAC
ATCGGTGGCAAACAGGCTCTTGAGACGGTTCAGAGACTTCTCCCAGTTCTCTGTCAAGCCCACGGGCTGA
CTCCCGATCAAGTTGTAGCGATTGCGTCCAACGGTGGAGGGAAACAAGCATTGGAGACTGTCCAACGGCT
CCTTCCCGTGTTGTGTCAAGCCCACGGTTTGACGCCTGCACAAGTGGTCGCCATCGCCAACAACAACGGC
GGTAAGCAGGCGCTGGAAACAGTACAGCGCCTGCTGCCTGTACTGTGCCAGGATCATGGACTGACACCCG
AACAGGTGGTCGCCATTGCTAATAATAACGGAGGACGGCCAGCCTTGGAG
