>Addgene plasmid #47277 | TAL3558 | addgene partial sequence | sequence record 69283 | JDS-TALEN-F 5'-TAGGGGTCGGTAAACAGTGG-3'
CTGACTGTGGCGGGTGAGCTTAGGGGGCCTCCGCTCCAGCTCGACACCGGGCAGCTGCTGAAGATCGCGA
AGAGAGGGGGAGTAACAGCGGTAGAGGCAGTGCACGCCTGGCGCAATGCGCTCACCGGGGCCCCCTTGAA
CCTGACCCCAGACCAGGTAGTCGCAATCGCGAACAATAATGGGGGAAAGCAAGCCCTGGAAACCGTGCAA
AGGTTGTTGCCGGTCCTTTGTCAAGACCACGGCCTTACACCGGAGCAAGTCGTGGCCATTGCAAATAATA
ACGGTGGCAAACAGGCTCTTGAGACGGTTCAGAGACTTCTCCCAGTTCTCTGTCAAGCCCACGGGCTGAC
TCCCGATCAAGTTGTAGCGATTGCGTCGAACATTGGAGGGAAACAAGCATTGGAGACTGTCCAACGGCTC
CTTCCCGTGTTGTGTCAAGCCCACGGTTTGACGCCTGCACAAGTGGTCGCCATCGCCAGCCATGATGGCG
GTAAGCAGGCGCTGGAAACAGTACAGCGCCTGCTGCCTGTACTGTGCCAGGATCATGGACTGACCCCAGA
CCAGGTAGTCGCAATCGCGAACAATAATGGGGGAAAGCAAGCCCTGGAAACCGTGCAAAGGTTGTTGCCG
GTCCTTTGTCAAGACCACGGCCTTACACCGGAGCAAGTCGTGGCCATTGCATCCCACGACGGTGGCAAAC
AGGCTCTTGAGACGGTTCAGAGACTTCTCCCAGTTCTCTGTCAAGCCCACGGGCTGACTCCCGATCAAGT
TGTAGCGATTGCGTCCAACGGTGGAGGGAAACAAGCATTGGAGACTGTCCAACGGCTCCTTCCCGTGTTG
TGTCAAGCCCACGGTTTGAC
