[The description below was written by a language model from this plasmid's Addgene catalogue record.]
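Description:
TAL3558 is a TALEN expression plasmid encoding the "left" half of a nuclease pair directed against the zebrafish (D. rerio) srf gene. It is built on the JDS74 backbone, a roughly 6.4 kb mammalian expression vector that also carries a T7 promoter. The plasmid is maintained in E. coli at high copy number under ampicillin selection. The record gives no feature table, so the replication origin and the polyadenylation signal are not explicitly listed, although the use of a BGH reverse sequencing primer suggests a BGH terminator region downstream of the coding sequence.

The insert is about 1.4 kb and consists of an engineered TAL effector repeat array designed to recognise a specific 18-nucleotide site in srf. It was cloned between two BsmBI sites, which were destroyed in the process. This places the array in frame with elements supplied by the backbone: an N-terminal 3X Flag tag for detection and a C-terminal wild-type FokI cleavage domain. Because FokI must dimerise to cut DNA, this monomer is meant to be used together with a matching "right" TALEN that binds the opposite strand nearby, so that the two FokI domains come together over the intervening spacer and introduce a double-strand break. Error-prone repair of that break can produce indels that disrupt the gene.

The CMV promoter drives expression in transfected vertebrate cells. The T7 designation indicates that the coding sequence can also be transcribed in vitro into mRNA, a form typically used for embryo injection. This fits the associated work on targeted gene disruption in somatic zebrafish cells.
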