Addgene plasmid #47277: TAL3558
Depositing lab: Keith Joung. Depositing organization: Massachusetts General Hospital. Publication: Targeted gene disruption in somatic zebrafish cells using engineered TALENs. Sander JD, Cade L, Khayter C, Reyon D, Peterson RT, Joung JK, Yeh JR. Nat Biotechnol. 2011 Aug 5;29(8):697-8. doi: 10.1038/nbt.1934. PubMed 21822241.
Backbone
  Vector backbone: JDS74
  Backbone manufacturer: Addgene plasmid #32288
  Backbone size w/o insert (bp): 6447
  Vector type: Mammalian Expression ; T7
Growth in bacteria
  Bacterial resistance: Ampicillin, 100 μg/mL
  Growth temperature: 37°C
  Growth strain: XL1 Blue
  Copy number: High Copy
Gene/Insert
  Gene/Insert name: ZebrafishCommunity-srf-left (alt name: srf)
  Species: D. rerio (zebrafish)
  Insert size (bp): 1430
  Promoter: CMV
  Tag / fusion protein: 3X Flag (N terminal on backbone); WT FOKI (C terminal on backbone)
  Cloning method: Restriction Enzyme; 5′ cloning site BsmBI (destroyed during cloning); 3′ cloning site BsmBI (destroyed during cloning)
  Sequencing primers: 5′ CMV-F; 3′ BGH-rev
Terms and licenses: Academic/Nonprofit Terms; Industry Terms: Not Available to Industry
Depositor comments: Target binding site: TGGACGCTCTGGTAATGG It is strongly recommended that users perform a diagnostic digest to verify this plasmid prior to use. For example, a double digest of the plasmid with BamHI and KpnI should result in two bands at 2.3kb and 5.8kb.
How to cite: TAL3558 was a gift from Keith Joung (Addgene plasmid # 47277 ; http://n2t.net/addgene:47277 ; RRID:Addgene_47277)
